Addgene plasmid #58798: p(+)MV-NSE-FlagrP-3g_haP-M502-3p
Purpose: Expresses recombinant measles virus with duplicated P gene tagged with Flag and HA peptides and si1 (siGFP) and si2 (siP) target sequences, respectively.
Depositing lab: Branka Horvat. Depositing organization: INSERM U1111,Centre International de Recherche en Infectiologie (CIRI).
Backbone
  Vector backbone: p(+)MV-NSE-FlagP-M502-3p
  Modifications to backbone: Plasmid derived from p(+)MVNSe made in Roberto Cattaneo’s lab. p(+)MVNSe is derived from the original p(+)MV15894 plasmid described by Martin Billeter’s group in Radecke et al., EMBO J 14:5773 (1995) PMID:8846771. p(+)MV15894 contains the Edmonston molecular clone Genebank Z66517 with 13 point mutations including the “tag” AC>GA at positions 1818-9 of the genome, hence its acronym “Edm-tag” and a mutation in P gene resulting in 272Cyst>272Arg mutation into the V coding sequence that disable this protein. p(+)MVNSe is an elongated version of p(+)MV15894 containing the additional sequence CGTACGATGACGTCCTAG inserted just after nt 3368 to introduce unique restriction sites while preserving the genome length to compliance to the rule of six
Growth in bacteria
  Bacterial resistance: Ampicillin, 100 μg/mL
  Growth temperature: 30°C
  Growth strain: Top10
  Growth instructions: Transformed bacteria should never be stored at 4°C and should be kept growing at 30°C.
  Copy number: High Copy
Gene/Insert
  Gene/Insert name: Measles virus antigenome
  Species: measles virus
  Insert size (bp): 17784
  Promoter: T7
  Tag / fusion protein: Flag (N terminal on insert); Ha (C terminal on insert)
  Cloning method: Unknown
  Sequencing primers: 5′ AGGTGAACTccatgcGAAC; 3′ TCTCTGTCATTGTGGAACTT
Resource information
  A portion of this plasmid was derived from a plasmid made by: Original plasmid construct used as backbone was provided by Roberto Cattaneo and Martin Billeter.
Terms and licenses: Academic/Nonprofit Terms; Industry Terms: Not Available to Industry
Depositor comments: Unique AatII site noted in the Modifications to Backbone field was confirmed by restriction digest. Please see Notes from Addgene link to view results.
How to cite: p(+)MV-NSE-FlagrP-3g_haP-M502-3p was a gift from Branka Horvat (Addgene plasmid # 58798 ; http://n2t.net/addgene:58798 ; RRID:Addgene_58798)
