[The description below was written by a language model from this plasmid's Addgene catalogue record and pLannotate feature annotations shown in this document.]
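Description:
p(+)MV-NSE-FlagrP-3g_haP-M502-3p is a reverse-genetics plasmid carrying a full-length, positive-sense measles virus antigenome of about 17.8 kb in a total of about 20.8 kb. It is used to rescue recombinant virus of the Edmonston "Edm-tag" lineage. It descends from p(+)MVNSe, itself an elongated form of the original p(+)MV15894 clone. That parent carries marker point mutations, a change in the P gene that disables the V protein, and a short inserted sequence that adds unique restriction sites while keeping the genome length compliant with the rule of six. The bacterial backbone provides a high-copy ColE1/pUC-type origin, ampicillin resistance (AmpR with its bla promoter), f1 origin fragments, and remnants of a lac/lacZα cloning region with a T3 promoter.

The catalogue lists a T7 promoter driving the antigenome, although the feature table does not annotate it. Downstream of the viral sequence lie a hepatitis delta virus ribozyme, which would self-cleave to define the exact 3′ end of the transcript, and a T7 terminator. The annotated gene order is N, P/V, a second P/V copy, M, F, H and L. The P transcription unit is therefore duplicated, which explains the extended genome length. According to the record, one copy is Flag-tagged and carries the si1 (siGFP) target sequence, and the other is HA-tagged and carries the si2 (siP) target. The table shows an HA tag fragment immediately upstream of the second P reading frame, whereas the catalogue describes HA as C-terminal on the insert. The Flag tag and siRNA target sites are not annotated. This design suggests that each P copy can be detected and silenced separately with distinct siRNAs, though the record does not spell out the experimental use or explain the "M502-3p" designation.
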