Features (pLannotate 1.2.2; 22 found; start..end, strand, type, name):
    108..1682    +  CDS            N: NCAP_MEASF - Also known as NP. Experimental evidence at protein level: Swiss-Prot protein existence level 1. Encapsidates the genome in a ratio of 1 N per 6 ribonucleotides, protecting it from nucleases. The nucleocapsid (NC) has a helical structure with either 12.35 or 11.64 N per turn, approximately 20 nm in diameter, with a hollow central cavity approximately 5 nm in diameter. The encapsidated genomic RNA is termed the NC and serves as template for transcription and replication. During replication, encapsidation by N is coupled to RNA synthesis and all replicative products are resistant to
   1834..3351    +  CDS            P/V: PHOSP_MEASE - Experimental evidence at protein level: Swiss-Prot protein existence level 1. Essential component of the RNA polymerase and the nascent chain assembly complex. Also required during RNA synthesis. From Measles virus (strain Edmonston) (MeV) (Subacute sclerose panencephalitis virus).
   3592..3618    +  CDS            3xHA (fragment): three tandem HA epitope tags
   3622..5139    +  CDS            P/V: PHOSP_MEASE - Experimental evidence at protein level: Swiss-Prot protein existence level 1. Essential component of the RNA polymerase and the nascent chain assembly complex. Also required during RNA synthesis. From Measles virus (strain Edmonston) (MeV) (Subacute sclerose panencephalitis virus).
   5328..6332    +  CDS            M: MATRX_MEASC - Experimental evidence at protein level: Swiss-Prot protein existence level 1. The M protein has a crucial role in virus assembly and interacts with the RNP complex as well as with the viral membrane. From Measles virus (strain Ichinose-B95a) (MeV) (Subacute sclerose panencephalitis virus).
   7348..8997    +  CDS            F: FUS_MEASC - Experimental evidence at protein level: Swiss-Prot protein existence level 1. Class I viral fusion protein. Under the current model, the protein has at least 3 conformational states: pre-fusion native state, pre-hairpin intermediate state, and post-fusion hairpin state. During viral and plasma cell membrane fusion, the heptad repeat (HR) regions assume a trimer-of-hairpins structure, positioning the fusion peptide in close proximity to the C-terminal region of the ectodomain. The formation of this structure appears to drive apposition and subsequent fusion of viral and plasma cell
   9161..11011   +  CDS            H: HEMA_MEASE - Experimental evidence at protein level: Swiss-Prot protein existence level 1. Attaches the virus to cell receptors and thereby initiating infection. Binding of H protein to the receptor induces a conformational change that allows the F protein to trigger virion/cell membranes fusion. May use human CD46 and/or SLAMF1 as receptors for viral entry into the cell. The high degree of interaction between H and MCP/CD46 results in down-regulation of the latter from the surface of infected cells, rendering them more sensitive to c3b-mediated complement lysis. From Measles virus (strain Edm
  11124..17672   +  CDS            L: L_MEASE - Experimental evidence at transcript level: Swiss-Prot protein existence level 2. RNA-directed RNA polymerase that catalyzes the replication of viral genomic RNA. The template is composed of the viral RNA tightly encapsidated by the nucleoprotein (N). The replicase mode is dependent on intracellular N protein concentration. In this mode, the polymerase replicates the whole viral genome without recognizing transcriptional signals, and the replicated genome is not caped or polyadenylated. From Measles virus (strain Edmonston) (MeV) (Subacute sclerose panencephalitis virus).
  17782..17870   +  ncRNA          HDV ribozyme: Accession: RF00094 - Hepatitis delta virus ribozyme
  17881..17930   +  CDS            SET1 (fragment): solubility-enhancement tag derived from T7 phage gene 10B
  17938..17985   +  terminator     T7 terminator: transcription terminator for bacteriophage T7 RNA polymerase
  18038..18056   -  promoter       T3 promoter: promoter for bacteriophage T3 RNA polymerase
  18099..18121   -  protein_bind   lac operator (fragment): The lac repressor binds to the lac operator to inhibit transcription in E. coli. This inhibition can be relieved by adding lactose or isopropyl-β-D-thiogalactopyranoside (IPTG). lac repressor encoded by lacI
  18125..18155   -  promoter       lac promoter: promoter for the E. coli lac operon
  18170..18191   -  protein_bind   CAP binding site: CAP binding activates transcription in the presence of cAMP. E. coli catabolite activator protein
  18204..18296   -  CDS            lacI (fragment): lac repressor; lacI; The lac repressor binds to the lac operator to inhibit transcription in E. coli. This inhibition can be relieved by adding lactose or isopropyl-β-D-thiogalactopyranoside (IPTG).
  18479..19067   -  rep_origin     ori: high-copy-number ColE1/pMB1/pBR322/pUC origin of replication
  19238..20098   -  CDS            AmpR: β-lactamase; bla; confers resistance to ampicillin, carbenicillin, and related antibiotics
  20099..20203   -  promoter       AmpR promoter: bla
  20229..20559   -  rep_origin     f1 ori (fragment) (sequence partly withheld): f1 bacteriophage origin of replication; arrow indicates direction of (+) strand synthesis
  20571..20650   -  rep_origin     f1 ori (fragment) (sequence withheld): f1 bacteriophage origin of replication; arrow indicates direction of (+) strand synthesis
  20655..20812   -  CDS            lacZα (fragment): LacZα fragment of β-galactosidase; lacZ fragment
>Addgene plasmid #58798 | p(+)MV-NSE-FlagrP-3g_haP-M502-3p | depositor full sequence | sequence record 91093 | p(+)MV-NSE-FlagrP-3g_haP-M502-3p sequence 20831 bps
ACCAAACAAAGTTGGGTAAGGATAGTTCAATCAATGATCATCTTCTAGTGCACTTAGGATTCAAGATCCT
ATTATCAGGGACAAGAGCAGGATTAGGGATATCCGAGATGGCCACACTTTTAAGGAGCTTAGCATTGTTC
AAAAGAAACAAGGACAAACCACCCATTACATCAGGATCCGGTGGAGCCATCAGAGGAATCAAACACATTA
TTATAGTACCAATCCCTGGAGATTCCTCAATTACCACTCGATCCAGACTTCTGGACCGGTTGGTCAGGTT
AATTGGAAACCCGGATGTGAGCGGGCCCAAACTAACAGGGGCACTAATAGGTATATTATCCTTATTTGTG
GAGTCTCCAGGTCAATTGATTCAGAGGATCACCGATGACCCTGACGTTAGCATAAGGCTGTTAGAGGTTG
TCCAGAGTGACCAGTCACAATCTGGCCTTACCTTCGCATCAAGAGGTACCAACATGGAGGATGAGGCGGA
CCAATACTTTTCACATGATGATCCAATTAGTAGTGATCAATCCAGGTTCGGATGGTTCGAGAACAAGGAA
ATCTCAGATATTGAAGTGCAAGACCCTGAGGGATTCAACATGATTCTGGGTACCATCCTAGCCCAAATTT
GGGTCTTGCTCGCAAAGGCGGTTACGGCCCCAGACACGGCAGCTGATTCGGAGCTAAGAAGGTGGATAAA
GTACACCCAACAAAGAAGGGTAGTTGGTGAATTTAGATTGGAGAGAAAATGGTTGGATGTGGTGAGGAAC
AGGATTGCCGAGGACCTCTCCTTACGCCGATTCATGGTCGCTCTAATCCTGGATATCAAGAGAACACCCG
GAAACAAACCCAGGATTGCTGAAATGATATGTGACATTGATACATATATCGTAGAGGCAGGATTAGCCAG
TTTTATCCTGACTATTAAGTTTGGGATAGAAACTATGTATCCTGCTCTTGGACTGCATGAATTTGCTGGT
GAGTTATCCACACTTGAGTCCTTGATGAACCTTTACCAGCAAATGGGGGAAACTGCACCCTACATGGTAA
TCCTGGAGAACTCAATTCAGAACAAGTTCAGTGCAGGATCATACCCTCTGCTCTGGAGCTATGCCATGGG
AGTAGGAGTGGAACTTGAAAACTCCATGGGAGGTTTGAACTTTGGCCGATCTTACTTTGATCCAGCATAT
TTTAGATTAGGGCAAGAGATGGTAAGGAGGTCAGCTGGAAAGGTCAGTTCCACATTGGCATCTGAACTCG
GTATCACTGCCGAGGATGCAAGGCTTGTTTCAGAGATTGCAATGCATACTACTGAGGACAAGATCAGTAG
AGCGGTTGGACCCAGACAAGCCCAAGTATCATTTCTACACGGTGATCAAAGTGAGAATGAGCTACCGAGA
TTGGGGGGCAAGGAAGATAGGAGGGTCAAACAGAGTCGAGGAGAAGCCAGGGAGAGCTACAGAGAAACCG
GGCCCAGCAGAGCAAGTGATGCGAGAGCTGCCCATCTTCCAACCGGCACACCCCTAGACATTGACACTGC
ATCGGAGTCCAGCCAAGATCCGCAGGACAGTCGAAGGTCAGCTGACGCCCTGCTTAGGCTGCAAGCCATG
GCAGGAATCTCGGAAGAACAAGGCTCAGACACGGACACCCCTATAGTGTACAATGACAGAAATCTTCTAG
ACTAGGTGCGAGAGGCCGAGGACCAGAACAACATCCGCCTACCCTCCATCATTGTTATAAAAAACTTAGG
AACCAGGTCCACACAGCCGCCAGCCCATCAACCATCCACTCCCACGATTGGAGCAGATGGATTATAAGGA
TGACGATGACAAAGCAGAAGAGCAGGCACGCCATGTCAAAAACGGACTGGAATGCATCCGGGCTCTCAAG
GCCGAGCCCATCGGCTCACTGGCCATCGAGGAAGCTATGGCAGCATGGTCAGAAATATCAGACAACCCAG
GACAGGAGCGAGCCACCTGCAGGGAAGAGAAGGCAGGCAGTTCGGGTCTCAGCAAACCATGCCTCTCAGC
AATTGGATCAACTGAAGGCGGTGCACCTCGCATCCGCGGTCAGGGACCTGGAGAGAGCGATGACGACGCT
GAAACTTTGGGAATCCCCCCAAGAAATCTCCAGGCATCAAGCACTGGGCTACAGTGTCATTATGTTTATG
ATCACAGCGGTGAAGCGGTTAAGGGAATCCAAGATGCTGACTCTATCATGGTTCAATCAGGCCTTGATGG
TGATAGCACCCTCTCAGGAGGAGACAATGAATCTGAAAACAGCGATGTGGATATTGGCGAACCTGATACC
GAGGGATATGCTATCACTGACCGGGGATCTGCTCCCATCTCTATGGGGTTCAGGGCTTCTGATGTTGAAA
CTGCAGAAGGAGGGGAGATCCACGAGCTCCTGAGACTCCAATCCAGAGGCAACAACTTTCCGAAGCTTGG
GAAAACTCTCAATGTTCCTCCGCCCCCGGACCCCGGTAGGGCCAGCACTTCCGGGACACCCATTAAAAAG
GGCACAGACGCGAGATTAGCCTCATTTGGAACGGAGATCGCGTCTTCATTGACAGGTGGTGCAACCCAAT
GTGCTCGAAAGTCACCCTCGGAACCATCAGGGCCAGGTGCACCTGCGGGGAACGTCCCCGAGTGTGTGAG
CAATGCCGCACTGATACAGGAGTGGACACCCGAATCTGGCACCACAATCTCCCCGAGATCCCAGAATAAT
GAAGAAGGGGGAGACCATTATGATGATGAGCTGTTCTCTGATGTCCAAGATATTAAAACAGCCTTGGCCA
AAATACACGAGGATAATCAGAAGATAATCTCCAAGCTAGAATCACTGCTGTTATTGAAGGGAGAAGTTGA
GTCAATTAAGAAGCAGATCAACAGGCAAAATATCAGCATATCCACCCTGGAAGGCCACCTTAGCTCAATC
ATGATCGCCATTCCTGGACTTGGGAAGGATCCCAACGACCCCACTGCAGATGTCGAAATCAATCCCGACT
TGAAACCCATCATAGGCAGAGATTCAGGCCGAGCACTGGCCGAAGTTCTCAAGAAACCCGTTGCCAGCCG
ACAACTCCAAGGAATGACAAATGGACGGACCAGTTCCAGAGGACAGCTGCTGAAGGAATTTCAGCTAAAG
CCGATCGGGAAAAAGATGAGCTCAGCCGTCGGGTTTGTTCCTGACACCGGCCCTGCATCACGCAGTGTAA
TCCGCTCCATTATAAAATCCAGCCGGCTAGAGGAGGATCGGAAGCGTTACCTGATGACTCTCCTTGATGA
TATCAAAGGAGCCAATGATCTTGCCAAGTTCCACCAGATGCTGGTGAAGATAATAATGAAGTAGCTACAG
CTCAACTTACCTGCCAACCGAACGGCATCAAGGTGAACTCCATGCGAACGGCATCAAGGTGAACTCAGTC
GGAACGGCATCAAGGTGAACTACCCAACTAGCGTACGGTGCGAGAGGCCGAGGACCAGAACAACATCCGC
CTACCCTCCATCATTGTTATAAAAAACTTAGGAACCAGGTCCACACAGCCGCCAGCCCATCAACCATCCA
CTCCCACGATTGGAGCAGATGTACCCATACGATGTTCCAGATTACGCTGGAGCAGAAGAGCAGGCACGCC
ATGTCAAAAACGGACTGGAATGCATCCGGGCTCTCAAGGCCGAGCCCATCGGCTCACTGGCCATCGAGGA
AGCTATGGCAGCATGGTCAGAAATATCAGACAACCCAGGACAGGAGCGAGCCACCTGCAGGGAAGAGAAG
GCAGGCAGTTCGGGTCTCAGCAAACCATGCCTCTCAGCAATTGGATCAACTGAAGGCGGTGCACCTCGCA
TCCGCGGTCAGGGACCTGGAGAGAGCGATGACGACGCTGAAACTTTGGGAATCCCCCCAAGAAATCTCCA
GGCATCAAGCACTGGGCTACAGTGTCATTATGTTTATGATCACAGCGGTGAAGCGGTTAAGGGAATCCAA
GATGCTGACTCTATCATGGTTCAATCAGGCCTTGATGGTGATAGCACCCTCTCAGGAGGAGACAATGAAT
CTGAAAACAGCGATGTGGATATTGGCGAACCTGATACCGAGGGATATGCTATCACTGACCGGGGATCTGC
TCCCATCTCTATGGGGTTCAGGGCTTCTGATGTTGAAACTGCAGAAGGAGGGGAGATCCACGAGCTCCTG
AGACTCCAATCCAGAGGCAACAACTTTCCGAAGCTTGGGAAAACTCTCAATGTTCCTCCGCCCCCGGACC
CCGGTAGGGCCAGCACTTCCGGGACACCCATTAAAAAGGGCACAGACGCGAGATTAGCCTCATTTGGAAC
GGAGATCGCGTCTTCATTGACAGGTGGTGCAACCCAATGTGCTCGAAAGTCACCCTCGGAACCATCAGGG
CCAGGTGCACCTGCGGGGAACGTCCCCGAGTGTGTGAGCAATGCCGCACTGATACAGGAGTGGACACCCG
AATCTGGCACCACAATCTCCCCGAGATCCCAGAATAATGAAGAAGGGGGAGACCATTATGATGATGAGCT
GTTCTCTGATGTCCAAGATATTAAAACAGCCTTGGCCAAAATACACGAGGATAATCAGAAGATAATCTCC
AAGCTAGAATCACTGCTGTTATTGAAGGGAGAAGTTGAGTCAATTAAGAAGCAGATCAACAGGCAAAATA
TCAGCATATCCACCCTGGAAGGACACCTCTCAAGCATCATGATCGCCATTCCTGGACTTGGGAAGGATCC
CAACGACCCCACTGCAGATGTCGAAATCAATCCCGACTTGAAACCCATCATAGGCAGAGATTCAGGCCGA
GCACTGGCCGAAGTTCTCAAGAAACCCGTTGCCTCGCGACAACTCCAAGGAATGACAAATGGACGGACCA
GTTCCAGAGGACAGCTGCTGAAGGAATTTCAGCTAAAGCCGATCGGGAAAAAGATGAGCTCAGCCGTCGG
GTTTGTTCCTGACACCGGCCCTGCATCACGCAGTGTAATCCGCTCCATTATAAAATCCAGCCGGCTAGAG
GAGGATCGGAAGCGTTACCTGATGACTCTCCTTGATGATATCAAAGGAGCCAATGATCTTGCCAAGTTCC
ACCAGATGCTGATGAAGATAATAATGAAGTAGCTACAGCTCAACTTACCTGCCAACCGGACACCTCTCAA
GCATCATCCATGCGGACACCTCTCAAGCATCATCAGTCGGGACACCTCTCAAGCATCATACCCAACTAGC
GTACCATGACGTCCTAGTACAACCTAAATCCATTATAAAAAACTTAGGAGCAAAGTGATTGCCTCCCAAG
TTCCACAATGACAGAGATCTACGACTTCGACAAGTCGGCATGGGACATCAAAGGGTCGATCGCTCCGATA
CAACCCACCACCTACAGTGATGGCAGGCTGGTGCCCCAGGTCAGAGTCATAGATCCTGGTCTAGGCGACA
GGAAGGATGAATGCTTTATGTACATGTTTCTGCTGGGGGTTGTTGAGGACAGCGATTCCCTAGGGCCTCC
AATCGGGCGAGCATTTGGGTCCCTGCCCTTAGGTGTTGGCAGATCCACAGCAAAGCCCGAAAAACTCCTC
AAAGAGGCCACTGAGCTTGACATAGTTGTTAGACGTACAGCAGGGCTCAATGAAAAACTGGTGTTCTACA
ACAACACCCCACTAACTCTCCTCACACCTTGGAGAAAGGTCCTAACAACAGGGAGTGTCTTCAACGCAAA
CCAAGTGTGCAATGCGGTTAATCTGATACCGCTCGATACCCCGCAGAGGTTCCGTGTTGTTTATATGAGC
ATCACCCGTCTTTCGGATAACGGGTATTACACCGTTCCTGGAAGAATGCTGGAATTCAGATCGGTCAATG
CAGTGGCCTTCAACCTGCTGGTGACCCTTAGGATTGACAAGGCGATAGGCCCTGGGAAGATCATCGACAA
TACAGAGCAACTTCCTGAGGCAACATTTATGGTCCACATCGGGAACTTCAGGAGAAAGAAGAGTGAAGTC
TACTCTGCCGATTATTGCAAAATGAAAATCGAAAAGATGGGCCTGGTTTTTGCACTTGGTGGGATAGGGG
GCACCAGTCTTCACATTAGAAGCACAGGCAAAATGAGCAAGACTCTCCATGCACAACTCGGGTTCAAGAA
GACCTTATGTTACCCGCTGATGGATATCAATGAAGACCTTAATCGATTACTCTGGAGGAGCAGATGCAAG
ATAGTAAGAATCCAGGCAGTTTTGCAGCCATCAGTTCCTCAAGAATTCCGCATTTACGACGACGTGATCA
TAAATGATGACCAAGGACTATTCAAAGTTCTGTAGACCGTAGTGCCCAGCAATGCCCGAAAACGACCCCC
CTCACAATGACAGCCAGAAGGCCCGGACAAAAAAGCCCCCTCCGAAAGACTCCACGGACCAAGCGAGAGG
CCAGCCAGCAGCCGACGGCAAGCGCGAACACCAGGCGGCCCCAGCACAGAACAGCCCTGACACAAGGCCA
CCACCAGCCACCCCAATCTGCATCCTCCTCGTGGGACCCCCGAGGACCAACCCCCAAGGCTGCCCCCGAT
CCAAACCACCAACCGCATCCCCACCACCCCCGGGAAAGAAACCCCCAGCAATTGGAAGGCCCCTCCCCCT
CTTCCTCAACACAAGAACTCCACAACCGAACCGCACAAGCGACCGAGGTGACCCAACCGCAGGCATCCGA
CTCCCTAGACAGATCCTCTCTCCCCGGCAAACTAAACAAAACTTAGGGCCAAGGAACATACACACCCAAC
AGAACCCAGACCCCGGCCCACGGCGCCGCGCCCCCAACCCCCGACAACCAGAGGGAGCCCCCAACCAATC
CCGCCGGCTCCCCCGGTGCCCACAGGCAGGGACACCAACCCCCGAACAGACCCAGCACCCAACCATCGAC
AATCCAAGACGGGGGGGCCCCCCCAAAAAAAGGCCCCCAGGGGCCGACAGCCAGCACCGCGAGGAAGCCC
ACCCACCCCACACACGACCACGGCAACCAAACCAGAACCCAGACCACCCTGGGCCACCAGCTCCCAGACT
CGGCCATCACCCCGCAGAAAGGAAAGGCCACAACCCGCGCACCCCAGCCCCGATCCGGCGGGGAGCCACC
CAACCCGAACCAGCACCCAAGAGCGATCCCCGAAGGACCCCCGAACCGCAAAGGACATCAGTATCCCACA
GCCTCTCCAAGTCCCCCGGTCTCCTCCTCTTCTCGAAGGGACCAAAAGATCAATCCACCACACCCGACGA
CACTCAACTCCCCACCCCTAAAGGAGACACCGGGAATCCCAGAATCAAGACTCATCCAATGTCCATCATG
GGTCTCAAGGTGAACGTCTCTGCCATATTCATGGCAGTACTGTTAACTCTCCAAACACCCACCGGTCAAA
TCCATTGGGGCAATCTCTCTAAGATAGGGGTGGTAGGAATAGGAAGTGCAAGCTACAAAGTTATGACTCG
TTCCAGCCATCAATCATTAGTCATAAAATTAATGCCCAATATAACTCTCCTCAATAACTGCACGAGGGTA
GAGATTGCAGAATACAGGAGACTACTGAGAACAGTTTTGGAACCAATTAGAGATGCACTTAATGCAGTGA
CCCAGAATATAAGACCGGTTCAGAGTGTAGCTTCAAGTAGGAGACACAAGAGATTTGCGGGAGTAGTCCT
GGCAGGTGCGGCCCTAGGCGTTGCCACAGCTGCTCAGATAACAGCCGGCATTGCACTTCACCAGTCCATG
CTGAACTCTCAAGCCATCGACAATCTGAGAGCGAGCCTGGAAACTACTAATCAGGCAATTGAGGCAATCA
GACAAGCAGGGCAGGAGATGATATTGGCTGTTCAGGGTGTCCAAGACTACATCAATAATGAGCTGATACC
GTCTATGAACCAACTATCTTGTGATTTAATCGGCCAGAAGCTCGGGCTCAAATTGCTCAGATACTATACA
GAAATCCTGTCATTATTTGGCCCCAGCTTACGGGACCCCATATCTGCGGAGATATCTATCCAGGCTTTGA
GCTATGCGCTTGGAGGAGACATCAATAAGGTGTTAGAAAAGCTCGGATACAGTGGAGGTGATTTACTGGG
CATCTTAGAGAGCAGAGGAATAAAGGCCCGGATAACTCACGTCGACACAGAGTCCTACTTCATTGTCCTC
AGTATAGCCTATCCGACGCTGTCCGAGATTAAGGGGGTGATTGTCCACCGGCTAGAGGGGGTCTCGTACA
ACATAGGCTCTCAAGAGTGGTATACCACTGTGCCCAAGTATGTTGCAACCCAAGGGTACCTTATCTCGAA
TTTTGATGAGTCATCGTGTACTTTCATGCCAGAGGGGACTGTGTGCAGCCAAAATGCCTTGTACCCGATG
AGTCCTCTGCTCCAAGAATGCCTCCGGGGGTCCACCAAGTCCTGTGCTCGTACACTCGTATCCGGGTCTT
TTGGGAACCGGTTCATTTTATCACAAGGGAACCTAATAGCCAATTGTGCATCAATCCTTTGCAAGTGTTA
CACAACAGGAACGATCATTAATCAAGACCCTGACAAGATCCTAACATACATTGCTGCCGATCACTGCCCG
GTAGTCGAGGTGAACGGCGTGACCATCCAAGTCGGGAGCAGGAGGTATCCAGACGCTGTGTACTTGCACA
GAATTGACCTCGGTCCTCCCATATCATTGGAGAGGTTGGACGTATGGACAAATCTGGGGAATGCAATTGC
TAAGTTGGAGGATGCCAAGGAATTGTTGGAGTCATCGGACCAGATATTGAGGAGTATGAAAGGTTTATCG
AGCACTAGCATAGTCTACATCCTGATTGCAGTGTGTCTTGGAGGGTTGATAGGGATCCCCGCTTTAATAT
GTTGCTGCAGGGGGCGTTGTAACAAAAAGGGAGAACAAGTTGGTATGTCAAGACCAGGCCTAAAGCCTGA
TCTTACGGGAACATCAAAATCCTATGTAAGGTCGCTCTGATCCTCTACAACTCTTGAAACACAAATGTCC
CACAAGTCTCCTCTTCGTCATCAAGCAACCACCGCACCCAGCATCAAGCCCACCTGAAATTATCTCCGGT
TTCCCTCTGGCCGAACAATATCGGTAGTTAATTAAAACTTAGGGTGCAAGATCATCCACAATGTCACCAC
AACGAGACCGGATAAATGCCTTCTACAAAGATAACCCCCATCCCAAGGGAAGTAGGATAGTCATTAACAG
AGAACATCTTATGATTGATAGACCTTATGTTTTGCTGGCTGTTCTGTTTGTCATGTTTCTGAGCTTGATC
GGGTTGCTAGCCATTGCAGGCATTAGACTTCATCGGGCAGCCATCTACACCGCAGAGATCCATAAAAGCC
TCAGCACCAATCTAGATGTAACTAACTCAATCGAGCATCAGGTCAAGGACGTGCTGACACCACTCTTCAA
AATCATCGGTGATGAAGTGGGCCTGAGGACACCTCAGAGATTCACTGACCTAGTGAAATTCATCTCTGAC
AAGATTAAATTCCTTAATCCGGATAGGGAGTACGACTTCAGAGATCTCACTTGGTGTATCAACCCGCCAG
AGAGAATCAAATTGGATTATGATCAATACTGTGCAGATGTGGCTGCTGAAGAGCTCATGAATGCATTGGT
GAACTCAACTCTACTGGAGACCAGAACAACCAATCAGTTCCTAGCTGTCTCAAAGGGAAACTGCTCAGGG
CCCACTACAATCAGAGGTCAATTCTCAAACATGTCGCTGTCCCTGTTAGACTTGTATTTAGGTCGAGGTT
ACAATGTGTCATCTATAGTCACTATGACATCCCAGGGAATGTATGGGGGAACTTACCTAGTGGAAAAGCC
TAATCTGAGCAGCAAAAGGTCAGAGTTGTCACAACTGAGCATGTACCGAGTGTTTGAAGTAGGTGTTATC
AGAAATCCGGGTTTGGGGGCTCCGGTGTTCCATATGACAAACTATCTTGAGCAACCAGTCAGTAATGATC
TCAGCAACTGTATGGTGGCTTTGGGGGAGCTCAAACTCGCAGCCCTTTGTCACGGGGAAGATTCTATCAC
AATTCCCTATCAGGGATCAGGGAAAGGTGTCAGCTTCCAGCTCGTCAAGCTAGGTGTCTGGAAATCCCCA
ACCGACATGCAATCCTGGGTCCCCTTATCAACGGATGATCCAGTGATAGACAGGCTTTACCTCTCATCTC
ACAGAGGTGTTATCGCTGACAACCAAGCAAAATGGGCTGTCCCGACAACACGAACAGATGACAAGTTGCG
AATGGAGACATGCTTCCAACAGGCGTGTAAGGGTAAAATCCAAGCACTCTGCGAGAATCCCGAGTGGGCA
CCATTGAAGGATAACAGGATTCCTTCATACGGGGTCTTGTCTGTTGATCTGAGTCTGACAGTTGAGCTTA
AAATCAAAATTGCTTCGGGATTCGGGCCATTGATCACACACGGTTCAGGGATGGACCTATACAAATCCAA
CCACAACAATGTGTATTGGCTGACTATCCCGCCAATGAAGAACCTAGCCTTAGGTGTAATCAACACATTG
GAGTGGATACCGAGATTCAAGGTTAGTCCCTACCTCTTCACTGTCCCAATTAAGGAAGCAGGCGGAGACT
GCCATGCCCCAACATACCTACCTGCGGAGGTGGATGGTGATGTCAAACTCAGTTCCAATCTGGTGATTCT
ACCTGGTCAAGATCTCCAATATGTTTTGGCAACCTACGATACTTCCAGGGTTGAACATGCTGTGGTTTAT
TACGTTTACAGCCCAAGCCGCTCATTTTCTTACTTTTATCCTTTTAGGTTGCCTATAAAGGGGGTCCCCA
TCGAATTACAAGTGGAATGCTTCACATGGGACCAAAAACTCTGGTGCCGTCACTTCTGTGTGCTTGCGGA
CTCAGAATCTGGTGGACATATCACTCACTCTGGGATGGTGGGCATGGGAGTCAGCTGCACAGTCACCCGG
GAAGATGGAACCAATCGCAGATAGGGCTGCTAGTGAACCAATCACATGATGTCACCCAGACATCAGGCAT
ACCCACTAGTGTGAAATAGACATCAGAATTAAGAAAAACGTAGGGTCCAAGTGGTTCCCCGTTATGGACT
CGCTATCTGTCAACCAGATCTTATACCCTGAAGTTCACCTAGATAGCCCGATAGTTACCAATAAGATAGT
AGCCATCCTGGAGTATGCTCGAGTCCCTCACGCTTACAGCCTGGAGGACCCTACACTGTGTCAGAACATC
AAGCACCGCCTAAAAAACGGATTTTCCAACCAAATGATTATAAACAATGTGGAAGTTGGGAATGTCATCA
AGTCCAAGCTTAGGAGTTATCCGGCCCACTCTCATATTCCATATCCAAATTGTAATCAGGATTTATTTAA
CATAGAAGACAAAGAGTCAACGAGGAAGATCCGTGAACTCCTCAAAAAGGGGAATTCGCTGTACTCCAAA
GTCAGTGATAAGGTTTTCCAATGCTTAAGGGACACTAACTCACGGCTTGGCCTAGGCTCCGAATTGAGGG
AGGACATCAAGGAGAAAGTTATTAACTTGGGAGTTTACATGCACAGCTCCCAGTGGTTTGAGCCCTTTCT
GTTTTGGTTTACAGTCAAGACTGAGATGAGGTCAGTGATTAAATCACAAACCCATACTTGCCATAGGAGG
AGACACACACCTGTATTCTTCACTGGTAGTTCAGTTGAGTTGCTAATCTCTCGTGACCTTGTTGCTATAA
TCAGTAAAGAGTCTCAACATGTATATTACCTGACATTTGAACTGGTTTTGATGTATTGTGATGTCATAGA
GGGGAGGTTAATGACAGAGACCGCTATGACTATTGATGCTAGGTATACAGAGCTTCTAGGAAGAGTCAGA
TACATGTGGAAACTGATAGATGGTTTCTTCCCTGCACTCGGGAATCCAACTTATCAAATTGTAGCCATGC
TGGAGCCTCTTTCACTTGCTTACCTGCAGCTGAGGGATATAACAGTAGAACTCAGAGGTGCTTTCCTTAA
CCACTGCTTTACTGAAATACATGATGTTCTTGACCAAAACGGGTTTTCTGATGAAGGTACTTATCATGAG
TTAATTGAAGCTCTAGATTACATTTTCATAACTGATGACATACATCTGACAGGGGAGATTTTCTCATTTT
TCAGAAGTTTCGGCCACCCCAGACTTGAAGCAGTAACGGCTGCTGAAAATGTTAGGAAATACATGAATCA
GCCTAAAGTCATTGTGTATGAGACTCTGATGAAAGGTCATGCCATATTTTGTGGAATCATAATCAACGGC
TATCGTGACAGGCACGGAGGCAGTTGGCCACCGCTGACCCTCCCCCTGCATGCTGCAGACACAATCCGGA
ATGCTCAAGCTTCAGGTGATGGGTTAACACATGAGCAGTGCGTTGATAACTGGAAATCTTTTGCTGGAGT
GAAATTTGGCTGCTTTATGCCTCTTAGCCTGGATAGTGATCTGACAATGTACCTAAAGGACAAGGCACTT
GCTGCTCTCCAAAGGGAATGGGATTCAGTTTACCCGAAAGAGTTCCTGCGTTACGACCCTCCCAAGGGAA
CCGGGTCACGGAGGCTTGTAGATGTTTTCCTTAATGATTCGAGCTTTGACCCATATGATGTGATAATGTA
TGTTGTAAGTGGAGCTTACCTCCATGACCCTGAGTTCAACCTGTCTTACAGCCTGAAAGAAAAGGAGATC
AAGGAAACAGGTAGACTTTTTGCTAAAATGACTTACAAAATGAGGGCATGCCAAGTGATTGCTGAAAATC
TAATCTCAAACGGGATTGGCAAATATTTTAAGGACAATGGGATGGCCAAGGATGAGCACGATTTGACTAA
GGCACTCCACACTCTAGCTGTCTCAGGAGTCCCCAAAGATCTCAAAGAAAGTCACAGGGGGGGGCCAGTC
TTAAAAACCTACTCCCGAAGCCCAGTCCACACAAGTACCAGGAACGTGAGAGCAGCAAAAGGGTTTATAG
GGTTCCCTCAAGTAATTCGGCAGGACCAAGACACTGATCATCCGGAGAATATGGAAGCTTACGAGACAGT
CAGTGCATTTATCACGACTGATCTCAAGAAGTACTGCCTTAATTGGAGATATGAGACCATCAGCTTGTTT
GCACAGAGGCTAAATGAGATTTACGGATTGCCCTCATTTTTCCAGTGGCTGCATAAGAGGCTTGAGACCT
CTGTCCTGTATGTAAGTGACCCTCATTGCCCCCCCGACCTTGACGCCCATATCCCGTTATATAAAGTCCC
CAATGATCAAATCTTCATTAAGTACCCTATGGGAGGTATAGAAGGGTATTGTCAGAAGCTGTGGACCATC
AGCACCATTCCCTATCTATACCTGGCTGCTTATGAGAGCGGAGTAAGGATTGCTTCGTTAGTGCAAGGGG
ACAATCAGACCATAGCCGTAACAAAAAGGGTACCCAGCACATGGCCCTACAACCTTAAGAAACGGGAAGC
TGCTAGAGTAACTAGAGATTACTTTGTAATTCTTAGGCAAAGGCTACATGATATTGGCCATCACCTCAAG
GCAAATGAGACAATTGTTTCATCACATTTTTTTGTCTATTCAAAAGGAATATATTATGATGGGCTACTTG
TGTCCCAATCACTCAAGAGCATCGCAAGATGTGTATTCTGGTCAGAGACTATAGTTGATGAAACAAGGGC
AGCATGCAGTAATATTGCTACAACAATGGCTAAAAGCATCGAGAGAGGTTATGACCGTTACCTTGCATAT
TCCCTGAACGTCCTAAAAGTGATACAGCAAATTCTGATCTCTCTTGGCTTCACAATCAATTCAACCATGA
CCCGGGATGTAGTCATACCCCTCCTCACAAACAACGACCTCTTAATAAGGATGGCACTGTTGCCCGCTCC
TATTGGGGGGATGAATTATCTGAATATGAGCAGGCTGTTTGTCAGAAACATCGGTGATCCAGTAACATCA
TCAATTGCTGATCTCAAGAGAATGATTCTCGCCTCACTAATGCCTGAAGAGACCCTCCATCAGGTAATGA
CACAACAACCGGGGGACTCTTCATTCCTAGACTGGGCTAGCGACCCTTACTCAGCAAATCTTGTATGTGT
CCAGAGCATCACTAGACTCCTCAAGAACATAACTGCAAGGTTTGTCCTGATCCATAGTCCAAACCCAATG
TTAAAAGGATTATTCCATGATGACAGTAAAGAAGAGGACGAGGGACTGGCGGCATTCCTCATGGACAGGC
ATATTATAGTACCTAGGGCAGCTCATGAAATCCTGGATCATAGTGTCACAGGGGCAAGAGAGTCTATTGC
AGGCATGCTGGATACCACAAAAGGCTTGATTCGAGCCAGCATGAGGAAGGGGGGTTTAACCTCTCGAGTG
ATAACCAGATTGTCCAATTATGACTATGAACAATTCAGAGCAGGGATGGTGCTATTGACAGGAAGAAAGA
GAAATGTCCTCATTGACAAAGAGTCATGTTCAGTGCAGCTGGCGAGAGCTCTAAGAAGCCATATGTGGGC
GAGGCTAGCTCGAGGACGGCCTATTTACGGCCTTGAGGTCCCTGATGTACTAGAATCTATGCGAGGCCAC
CTTATTCGGCGTCATGAGACATGTGTCATCTGCGAGTGTGGATCAGTCAACTACGGATGGTTTTTTGTCC
CCTCGGGTTGCCAACTGGATGATATTGACAAGGAAACATCATCCTTGAGAGTCCCATATATTGGTTCTAC
CACTGATGAGAGAACAGACATGAAGCTTGCCTTCGTAAGAGCCCCAAGTCGATCCTTGCGATCTGCTGTT
AGAATAGCAACAGTGTACTCATGGGCTTACGGTGATGATGATAGCTCTTGGAACGAAGCCTGGTTGTTGG
CTAGGCAAAGGGCCAATGTGAGCCTGGAGGAGCTAAGGGTGATCACTCCCATCTCAACTTCGACTAATTT
AGCGCATAGGTTGAGGGATCGTAGCACTCAAGTGAAATACTCAGGTACATCCCTTGTCCGAGTGGCGAGG
TATACCACAATCTCCAACGACAATCTCTCATTTGTCATATCAGATAAGAAGGTTGATACTAACTTTATAT
ACCAACAAGGAATGCTTCTAGGGTTGGGTGTTTTAGAAACATTGTTTCGACTCGAGAAAGATACCGGATC
ATCTAACACGGTATTACATCTTCACGTCGAAACAGATTGTTGCGTGATCCCGATGATAGATCATCCCAGG
ATACCCAGCTCCCGCAAGCTAGAGCTGAGGGCAGAGCTATGTACCAACCCATTGATATATGATAATGCAC
CTTTAATTGACAGAGATGCAACAAGGCTATACACCCAGAGCCATAGGAGGCACCTTGTGGAATTTGTTAC
ATGGTCCACACCCCAACTATATCACATTTTAGCTAAGTCCACAGCACTATCTATGATTGACCTGGTAACA
AAATTTGAGAAGGACCATATGAATGAAATTTCAGCTCTCATAGGGGATGACGATATCAATAGTTTCATAA
CTGAGTTTCTGCTCATAGAGCCAAGATTATTCACTATCTACTTGGGCCAGTGTGCGGCCATCAATTGGGC
ATTTGATGTACATTATCATAGACCATCAGGGAAATATCAGATGGGTGAGCTGTTGTCATCGTTCCTTTCT
AGAATGAGCAAAGGAGTGTTTAAGGTGCTTGTCAATGCTCTAAGCCACCCAAAGATCTACAAGAAATTCT
GGCATTGTGGTATTATAGAGCCTATCCATGGTCCTTCACTTGATGCTCAAAACTTGCACACAACTGTGTG
CAACATGGTTTACACATGCTATATGACCTACCTCGACCTGTTGTTGAATGAAGAGTTAGAAGAGTTCACA
TTTCTCTTGTGTGAAAGCGACGAGGATGTAGTACCGGACAGATTCGACAACATCCAGGCAAAACACTTAT
GTGTTCTGGCAGATTTGTACTGTCAACCAGGGACCTGCCCACCAATTCAAGGTCTAAGACCGGTAGAGAA
ATGTGCAGTTCTAACCGACCATATCAAGGCAGAGGCTATGTTATCTCCAGCAGGATCTTCGTGGAACATA
AATCCAATTATTGTAGACCATTACTCATGCTCCCTGACTTATCTCCGGCGAGGATCGATCAAACAGATAA
GATTGAGAGTTGATCCAGGATTCATTTTCGACGCCCTCGCTGAGGTAAATGTCAGTCAGCCAAAGATCGG
CAGCAACAACATCTCAAATATGAGCATCAAGGCTTTCAGACCCCCACACGATGATGTTGCAAAATTGCTC
AAAGATATCAACACAAGCAAGCACAATCTTCCCATTTCAGGGGGCAATCTCGCCAATTATGAAATCCATG
CTTTCCGCAGAATCGGGTTGAACTCATCTGCTTGCTACAAAGCTGTTGAGATATCAACATTAATTAGGAG
ATGCCTTGAGCCAGGGGAGGACGGCTTGTTCTTGGGTGAGGGATCGGGTTCTATGTTGATCACTTATAAG
GAGATACTTAAACTAAGCAAGTGCTTCTATAATAGTGGGGTTTCCGCCAATTCTAGATCTGGTCAAAGGG
AATTAGCACCCTATCCCTCCGAAGTTGGCCTTGTCGAACACAGAATGGGAGTAGGTAATATTGTCAAAGT
GCTCTTTAACGGGAGGCCCGAAGTCACGTGGGTAGGCAGTGTAGATTGCTTCAATTTCATAGTTAGTAAT
ATCCCTACCTCTAGTGTGGGGTTTATCCATTCAGATATAGAGACCTTGCCTGACAAAGATACTATAGAGA
AGCTAGAGGAATTGGCAGCCATCTTATCGATGGCTCTGCTCCTGGGCAAAATAGGATCAATACTGGTGAT
TAAGCTTATGCCTTTCAGCGGGGATTTTGTTCAGGGATTTATAAGTTATGTAGGGTCTCATTATAGAGAA
GTGAACCTTGTATACCCTAGATACAGCAACTTCATATCTACTGAATCTTATTTGGTTATGACAGATCTCA
AGGCTAACCGGCTAATGAATCCTGAAAAGATTAAGCAGCAGATAATTGAATCATCTGTGAGGACTTCACC
TGGACTTATAGGTCACATCCTATCCATTAAGCAACTAAGCTGCATACAAGCAATTGTGGGAGACGCAGTT
AGTAGAGGTGATATCAATCCTACTCTGAAAAAACTTACACCTATAGAGCAGGTGCTGATCAATTGCGGGT
TGGCAATTAACGGACCTAAGCTGTGCAAAGAATTGATCCACCATGATGTTGCCTCAGGGCAAGATGGATT
GCTTAATTCTATACTCATCCTCTACAGGGAGTTGGCAAGATTCAAAGACAACCAAAGAAGTCAACAAGGG
ATGTTCCACGCTTACCCCGTATTGGTAAGTAGCAGGCAACGAGAACTTATATCTAGGATCACCCGCAAAT
TTTGGGGGCACATTCTTCTTTACTCCGGGAACAGAAAGTTGATAAATAAGTTTATCCAGAATCTCAAGTC
CGGCTATCTGATACTAGACTTACACCAGAATATCTTCGTTAAGAATCTATCCAAGTCAGAGAAACAGATT
ATTATGACGGGGGGTTTGAAACGTGAGTGGGTTTTTAAGGTAACAGTCAAGGAGACCAAAGAATGGTATA
AGTTAGTCGGATACAGTGCCCTGATTAAGGACTAATTGGTTGAACTCCGGAACCCTAATCCTGCCCTAGG
TGGTTAGGCATTATTTGCAATATATTAAAGAAAACTTTGAAAATACGAAGTTTCTATTCCCAGCTTTGTC
TGGTGGCCGGCATGGTCCCAGCCTCCTCGCTGGCGCTGGCTGGGCAACATTCCGAGGGGACCGTCCCCTC
GGTAATGGCGAATGGGACGCGGCCGATCCGGCTGCTAACAAAGCCCGAAAGGAAGCTGAGTTGGCTGCTG
CCACCGCTGAGCAATAACTAGCATAACCCCTTGGGGCCTCTAAACGGGTCTTGAGGGGTTTTTTGCTGAA
AGGAGGAACTATATCCGGATGCGGCCGCAGGTACCCAGCTTTTGTTCCCTTTAGTGAGGGTTAATTTCGA
GCTTGGCGTAATCATGGTCATAGCTGTTTCCTGTGTGAAATTGTTATCCGCTCACAATTCCACACAACAT
ACGAGCCGGAAGCATAAAGTGTAAAGCCTGGGGTGCCTAATGAGTGAGCTAACTCACATTAATTGCGTTG
CGCTCACTGCCCGCTTTCCAGTCGGGAAACCTGTCGTGCCAGCTGCATTAATGAATCGGCCAACGCGCGG
GGAGAGGCGGTTTGCGTATTGGGCGCTCTTCCGCTTCCTCGCTCACTGACTCGCTGCGCTCGGTCGTTCG
GCTGCGGCGAGCGGTATCAGCTCACTCAAAGGCGGTAATACGGTTATCCACAGAATCAGGGGATAACGCA
GGAAAGAACATGTGAGCAAAAGGCCAGCAAAAGGCCAGGAACCGTAAAAAGGCCGCGTTGCTGGCGTTTT
TCCATAGGCTCCGCCCCCCTGACGAGCATCACAAAAATCGACGCTCAAGTCAGAGGTGGCGAAACCCGAC
AGGACTATAAAGATACCAGGCGTTTCCCCCTGGAAGCTCCCTCGTGCGCTCTCCTGTTCCGACCCTGCCG
CTTACCGGATACCTGTCCGCCTTTCTCCCTTCGGGAAGCGTGGCGCTTTCTCATAGCTCACGCTGTAGGT
ATCTCAGTTCGGTGTAGGTCGTTCGCTCCAAGCTGGGCTGTGTGCACGAACCCCCCGTTCAGCCCGACCG
CTGCGCCTTATCCGGTAACTATCGTCTTGAGTCCAACCCGGTAAGACACGACTTATCGCCACTGGCAGCA
GCCACTGGTAACAGGATTAGCAGAGCGAGGTATGTAGGCGGTGCTACAGAGTTCTTGAAGTGGTGGCCTA
ACTACGGCTACACTAGAAGGACAGTATTTGGTATCTGCGCTCTGCTGAAGCCAGTTACCTTCGGAAAAAG
AGTTGGTAGCTCTTGATCCGGCAAACAAACCACCGCTGGTAGCGGTGGTTTTTTTGTTTGCAAGCAGCAG
ATTACGCGCAGAAAAAAAGGATCTCAAGAAGATCCTTTGATCTTTTCTACGGGGTCTGACGCTCAGTGGA
ACGAAAACTCACGTTAAGGGATTTTGGTCATGAGATTATCAAAAAGGATCTTCACCTAGATCCTTTTAAA
TTAAAAATGAAGTTTTAAATCAATCTAAAGTATATATGAGTAAACTTGGTCTGACAGTTACCAATGCTTA
ATCAGTGAGGCACCTATCTCAGCGATCTGTCTATTTCGTTCATCCATAGTTGCCTGACTCCCCGTCGTGT
AGATAACTACGATACGGGAGGGCTTACCATCTGGCCCCAGTGCTGCAATGATACCGCGAGACCCACGCTC
ACCGGCTCCAGATTTATCAGCAATAAACCAGCCAGCCGGAAGGGCCGAGCGCAGAAGTGGTCCTGCAACT
TTATCCGCCTCCATCCAGTCTATTAATTGTTGCCGGGAAGCTAGAGTAAGTAGTTCGCCAGTTAATAGTT
TGCGCAACGTTGTTGCCATTGCTACAGGCATCGTGGTGTCACGCTCGTCGTTTGGTATGGCTTCATTCAG
CTCCGGTTCCCAACGATCAAGGCGAGTTACATGATCCCCCATGTTGTGCAAAAAAGCGGTTAGCTCCTTC
GGTCCTCCGATCGTTGTCAGAAGTAAGTTGGCCGCAGTGTTATCACTCATGGTTATGGCAGCACTGCATA
ATTCTCTTACTGTCATGCCATCCGTAAGATGCTTTTCTGTGACTGGTGAGTACTCAACCAAGTCATTCTG
AGAATAGTGTATGCGGCGACCGAGTTGCTCTTGCCCGGCGTCAATACGGGATAATACCGCGCCACATAGC
AGAACTTTAAAAGTGCTCATCATTGGAAAACGTTCTTCGGGGCGAAAACTCTCAAGGATCTTACCGCTGT
TGAGATCCAGTTCGATGTAACCCACTCGTGCACCCAACTGATCTTCAGCATCTTTTACTTTCACCAGCGT
TTCTGGGTGAGCAAAAACAGGAAGGCAAAATGCCGCAAAAAAGGGAATAAGGGCGACACGGAAATGTTGA
ATACTCATACTCTTCCTTTTTCAATATTATTGAAGCATTTATCAGGGTTATTGTCTCATGAGCGGATACA
TATTTGAATGTATTTAGAAAAATAAACAAATAGGGGTTCCGCGCACATTTCCCCGAAAAGTGCCACCTAA
ATTGTAAGCGTTAATATTTTGTTAAAATTCGCGTTAAATTTTTGTTAAATCAGCTCATTTTTTAACCAAT
AGGCCGAAATCGGCAAAATCCCTTATAAATCAAAAGAATAGACCGAGATAGGGT
[37 nt withheld, positions 20355-20391]
AAAGAACGTGGACTCCAACGTCAAAGG
[49 nt withheld, positions 20419-20467]
T
[91 nt withheld, positions 20469-20559]
CATTTAGGCCA
[80 nt withheld, positions 20571-20650]
CCCATTCGCCATTCAGGCTGCGCAACTGTTGGGAAGGGCGATCGGTGCGGGCCTCTTCGCTATTACGCCA
GCTGGCGAAAGGGGGATGTGCTGCAAGGCGATTAAGTTGGGTAACGCCAGGGTTTTCCCAGTCACGACGT
TGTAAAACGACGGCCAGTGAATTGTAATACGACTCACTATA
