>Addgene plasmid #58798 | p(+)MV-NSE-FlagrP-3g_haP-M502-3p | addgene partial sequence | sequence record 92742 | M13pUC-Fwd 5'-CCCAGTCACGACGTTGTAAAACG-3'
CAAAGTTGGGTAAGGATAGTTCAATCAATGATCATCTTCTAGTGCACTTAGGATTCAAGATCCTATTATC
AGGGACAAGAGCAGGATTAGGGATATCCGAGATGGCCACACTTTTAAGGAGCTTAGCATTGTTCAAAAGA
AACAAGGACAAACCACCCATTACATCAGGATCCGGTGGAGCCATCAGAGGAATCAAACACATTATTATAG
TACCAATCCCTGGAGATTCCTCAATTACCACTCGATCCAGACTTCTGGACCGGTTGGTCAGGTTAATTGG
AAACCCGGATGTGAGCGGGCCCAAACTAACAGGGGCACTAATAGGTATATTATCCTTATTTGTGGAGTCT
CCAGGTCAATTGATTCAGAGGATCACCGATGACCCTGACGTTAGCATAAGGCTGTTAGAGGTTGTCCAGA
GTGACCAGTCACAATCTGGCCTTACCTTCGCATCAAGAGGTACCAACATGGAGGATGAGGCGGACCAATA
CTTTTCACATGATGATCCAATTAGTAGTGATCAATCCAGGTTCGGATGGTTCGAGAACAAGGAAATCTCA
GATATTGAAGTGCAAGACCCTGAGGGATTCAACATGATTCTGGGTACCATCCTAGCCCAAATTTGGGTCT
TGCTCGCAAAGGCGGTTACGGCCCCAGACACGGCAGCTGATTCGGAGCTAAGAAGGTGGATAAAGTACAC
CCAACAAAGAAGGGTAGTTGGTGAATTTAGATTGGAGAGAAAATGGTTGGATGTGGTGAGGAACAGGATT
GCCGAGGACCTCTCCTTACGCCGATTCATGGTCGCTCTAATCCTGGATATCAAGAGAACA
