>Addgene plasmid #58798 | p(+)MV-NSE-FlagrP-3g_haP-M502-3p | addgene partial sequence | sequence record 92761 | M13pUC-Rev 5'-AGCGGATAACAATTTCACACAGG-3'
ATTAACCCTCACTAAAGGGAACAAAAGCTGGTACCTGCGGCCGCATCCGGATATAGTTCCTCCTTTCAGC
AAAAAACCCCTCAAGACCCGTTTAGAGGCCCCAAGGGGTTATGCTAGTTATTGCCCAGCCAGCGCCAGCA
GCCAACTCAGCTTCCTTTCGGGCTTTGTTAGCAGCCGGATCGGCCGCGTCCCATTCGCCATTACCGAGGG
GACGGTCCCCTCGGAATGTTGCCCAGCCAGCGCCAGCGAGGAGGCTGGGACCATGCCGGCCACCAGACAA
AGCTGGGAATAGAAACTTCGTATTTTCAAAGTTTTCTTTAATATATTGCAAATAATGCCTAACCACCTAG
GGCAGGATTAGGGTTCCGGAGTTCAACCAATTAGTCCTTAATCAGGGCACTGTATCCGACTAACTTATAC
CATTCTTTGGTCTCCTTGACTGTTACCTTAAAAACCCACTCACGTTTCAAACCCCCCGTCATAATAATCT
GTTTCTCTGACTTGGATAGATTCTTAACGAAGATATTCTGGTGTAAGTCTAGTATCAGATAGCCGGACTT
GAGATTCTGGATAAACTTATTTATCAACTTTCTGTTCCCGGAGTAAAGAAGAATGTGCCCCCAAAATTTG
CGGGTGATCCTAGATATAAGTTCTCGTTGCCTGCTACTTACCAATACGGGGTAAGCGTGGAACATCCCTT
GTTGACTTCTTTGGTTG
