>Addgene plasmid #58798 | p(+)MV-NSE-FlagrP-3g_haP-M502-3p | addgene partial sequence | sequence record 94669 | MeaslesGenome-F1 5'-CGGAAGAACAAGGCTCAGAC-3'
ATAAAAAACTTAGGAACCAGGTCCACACAGCCGCCAGCCCATCAACCATCCACTCCCACGATTGGAGCAG
ATGGATTATAAGGATGACGATGACAAAGCAGAAGAGCAGGCACGCCATGTCAAAAACGGACTGGAATGCA
TCCGGGCTCTCAAGGCCGAGCCCATCGGCTCACTGGCCATCGAGGAAGCTATGGCAGCATGGTCAGAAAT
ATCAGACAACCCAGGACAGGAGCGAGCCACCTGCAGGGAAGAGAAGGCAGGCAGTTCGGGTCTCAGCAAA
CCATGCCTCTCAGCAATTGGATCAACTGAAGGCGGTGCACCTCGCATCCGCGGTCAGGGACCTGGAGAGA
GCGATGACNACGCTGAAACTTTGGGAATCCCCCCAAGAAATCTCCAGGCATCAAGCACTGGGCTACAGTG
TCATTATGTTTATGATCACAGCGGTGAA
